Addgene plasmid #115425: pSec7-Halox2
Purpose: Express Sec7-Halox2 at the endogenous locus via pop-in pop-out mutagenesis
Depositing lab: Benjamin Glick. Depositing organization: University of Chicago. Publication: Maturation-driven transport and AP-1-dependent recycling of a secretory cargo in the Golgi. Casler JC, Papanikou E, Barrero JJ, Glick BS. J Cell Biol. 2019 May 6;218(5):1582-1601. doi: 10.1083/jcb.201807195. Epub 2019 Mar 11. PubMed 30858194.
Backbone
  Vector backbone: YIplac211
  Total vector size (bp): 7938
  Vector type: Yeast Expression
  Selectable markers: URA3
Growth in bacteria
  Bacterial resistance: Ampicillin, 100 μg/mL
  Growth temperature: 37°C
  Growth strain: DH5alpha
  Copy number: Unknown
Gene/Insert
  Gene/Insert name: Sec7-Halox2 (alt name: AQ79)
  Species: S. cerevisiae (budding yeast)
  Insert size (bp): 4139
  Promoter: Endogenous
  Tag / fusion protein: HaloTag
  Cloning method: Restriction Enzyme; 5′ cloning site EcoRI (unknown if destroyed); 3′ cloning site HindIII (unknown if destroyed)
  Sequencing primers: 5′ GTAAAACGACGGCCAGT; 3′ CACACAGGAAACAGCTATGACCAT
Terms and licenses: Academic/Nonprofit Terms; Industry Terms: Not Available to Industry
Depositor comments: Please note sequence is from JK93da yeast strain rather than S288C
How to cite: pSec7-Halox2 was a gift from Benjamin Glick (Addgene plasmid # 115425 ; http://n2t.net/addgene:115425 ; RRID:Addgene_115425)
