[The description below was written by a language model from this plasmid's Addgene catalogue record and pLannotate feature annotations shown in this document.]
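Description:
pSec7-Halox2 is a yeast integrating plasmid built on YIplac211, designed to tag the Saccharomyces cerevisiae SEC7 gene at its chromosomal locus with two tandem copies of HaloTag. As an integrating vector it shows no yeast replication origin in the feature table. In E. coli it is maintained through a high-copy ColE1/pUC-type origin and selected with ampicillin via the β-lactamase gene. Remnants of the lacZα cloning region (lac promoter, operator and lacZα fragment) flank the insert, which was placed between EcoRI and HindIII sites. The catalogue lists a total size of 7,938 bp, whereas the sequenced record is 7,898 nt.

The insert of about 4.1 kb begins with a fragment of the SEC7 coding sequence, which by its position appears to be the 3′ end of the gene. It is followed in the same orientation by two consecutive HaloTag coding sequences. HaloTag is a modified bacterial dehalogenase that bonds covalently to chloroalkane ligands, allowing labelling with fluorescent dyes. Downstream lies further yeast genomic sequence, most of it unannotated apart from a small predicted open reading frame, which presumably serves as the second homology arm. No heterologous promoter is present, so the fusion relies on the endogenous SEC7 promoter once integrated.

The URA3 marker supports the stated pop-in/pop-out strategy. Integration by homologous recombination is selected on medium lacking uracil, and loss of the vector backbone through a second recombination event is then selected with 5-fluoroorotic acid, leaving the tagged allele without vector sequences. The depositor notes that the yeast sequence derives from the JK93da strain rather than S288C. Sec7 is a Golgi-associated protein, and the associated study concerns cargo transport and Golgi maturation.
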