Features (pLannotate 1.2.2; 16 found; start..end, strand, type, name):
     46..203     -  CDS            lacZα (fragment): LacZα fragment of β-galactosidase; lacZ fragment
    201..782     +  CDS            SEC7 (fragment): SEC7_YEAST - Experimental evidence at protein level: Swiss-Prot protein existence level 1. May play a role in vesicular budding and traffic between compartments of the Golgi apparatus. From Saccharomyces cerevisiae (strain ATCC 204508 / S288c) (Baker's yeast).
    813..1703    +  CDS            HaloTag®: modified bacterial dehalogenase that forms covalent bonds with chloroalkane derivatives
   1731..2621    +  CDS            HaloTag®: modified bacterial dehalogenase that forms covalent bonds with chloroalkane derivatives
   4107..4271    +  CDS            YD169_YEAST: Protein predicted: Swiss-Prot protein existence level 4. From Saccharomyces cerevisiae (strain ATCC 204508 / S288c) (Baker's yeast).
   4384..4400    -  protein_bind   lac operator: The lac repressor binds to the lac operator to inhibit transcription in E. coli. This inhibition can be relieved by adding lactose or isopropyl-β-D-thiogalactopyranoside (IPTG). lac repressor encoded by lacI
   4408..4438    -  promoter       lac promoter: promoter for the E. coli lac operon
   4453..4474    -  protein_bind   CAP binding site: CAP binding activates transcription in the presence of cAMP. E. coli catabolite activator protein
   4487..4579    -  CDS            lacI (fragment): lac repressor; lacI; The lac repressor binds to the lac operator to inhibit transcription in E. coli. This inhibition can be relieved by adding lactose or isopropyl-β-D-thiogalactopyranoside (IPTG).
   4762..5350    -  rep_origin     ori: high-copy-number ColE1/pMB1/pBR322/pUC origin of replication
   5521..6381    -  CDS            AmpR: β-lactamase; bla; confers resistance to ampicillin, carbenicillin, and related antibiotics
   6382..6486    -  promoter       AmpR promoter: bla
   6615..7416    -  CDS            URA3 (fragment): orotidine-5'-phosphate decarboxylase, required for uracil biosynthesis; S. cerevisiae URA3; yeast auxotrophic marker, counterselectable with 5-fluoroorotic acid (5-FOA)
   7417..7632    -  promoter       URA3 promoter: S. cerevisiae URA3
   7702..7737    +  CDS            rop (fragment): Rop protein, which maintains plasmids at low copy number; rop
   7839..40      +  misc_feature   bom (fragment) (across the origin): basis of mobility region from pBR322
>Addgene plasmid #115425 | pSec7-Halox2 | addgene full sequence | sequence record 228459 | Addgene NGS Result
AATACCGCACAGATGCGTAAGGAGAAAATACCGCATCAGGCGCCATTCGCCATTCAGGCTGCGCAACTGT
TGGGAAGGGCGATCGGTGCGGGCCTCTTCGCTATTACGCCAGCTGGCGAAAGGGGGATGTGCTGCAAGGC
GATTAAGTTGGGTAACGCCAGGGTTTTCCCAGTCACGACGTTGTAAAACGACGGCCAGTGAATTCTATTG
TTGTCAAATGTGTTTTACAGCTTTTGATGATAGAGCTGCTCAACGAATTATTCGAGAACGAAGATTTTGC
CCACTGTATCCCTTACAAGGAAGCCATTAGAATTACAAGATTGTTGGAGAAATCGTACGAATTTTCTCGT
GACTTTAATGAAGATTATGGGTTAAGAACAAGACTAGTAGAGGCTCGTGTAGTTGATAAAATACCAAACC
TGTTGAAACAAGAAACGAGTGCTGCTGCAGTTCTCCTTGACATTATGTTTCAGTTGTATCTGAACGATGA
TGAGAAGAAGGCTGATTTAATAACTCGTCTGATCACCATTTGCATCCAGGTCGTAGAGGGTTATGTTTCT
TTGGATGATAGAACCATGGAACGTAGTATCAATGCCTGGCGTTCAGTGATAGTTGAAATATTACAAGGTT
ACTACGAATTTGATGATGAAGACTTTAGACTATACTGTCCTGCTATGTATGCTCTGGTGATTCAAATATT
AGATAAGAGCGTTCCAACGGAGTTGAGACATGCTATAAAACAATTTCTAAGCAGAGTTGGTGAATTATAC
CTTTCTACGGATCCGGCTAGCGGAGGAAGTTCGGGGAGTTCGATGGCAGAAATCGGTACTGGCTTTCCAT
TCGACCCCCATTATGTGGAAGTCCTGGGCGAGCGCATGCACTACGTCGATGTTGGTCCGCGCGATGGCAC
CCCTGTGCTGTTCCTGCACGGTAACCCGACCTCCTCCTACGTGTGGCGCAACATCATCCCGCATGTTGCA
CCGACCCATCGCTGCATTGCTCCAGACCTGATCGGTATGGGCAAATCCGACAAACCAGACCTGGGTTATT
TCTTCGACGACCACGTCCGCTTCATGGATGCCTTCATCGAAGCCCTGGGTCTGGAAGAGGTCGTCCTGGT
CATTCACGACTGGGGCTCCGCTCTGGGTTTCCACTGGGCCAAGCGCAATCCAGAGCGCGTCAAAGGTATT
GCATTTATGGAGTTCATCCGCCCTATCCCGACCTGGGACGAATGGCCAGAATTTGCCCGCGAGACCTTCC
AGGCCTTCCGCACCACCGACGTCGGCCGCAAGCTGATCATCGATCAGAACGTTTTTATCGAGGGTACGCT
GCCGATGGGTGTCGTCCGCCCGCTGACTGAAGTCGAGATGGACCATTACCGCGAGCCGTTCCTGAATCCT
GTTGACCGCGAGCCACTGTGGCGCTTCCCAAACGAGCTGCCAATCGCCGGTGAGCCAGCGAACATCGTCG
CGCTGGTCGAAGAATACATGGACTGGCTGCACCAGTCCCCTGTCCCGAAGCTGCTGTTCTGGGGCACCCC
AGGCGTTCTGATCCCACCGGCCGAAGCCGCTCGCCTGGCCAAAAGCCTGCCTAACTGCAAGGCTGTGGAC
ATCGGCCCGGGTCTGAATCTGCTGCAAGAAGACAACCCGGACCTGATCGGCAGCGAGATCGCGCGCTGGC
TGTCGACGCTCGAGATTTCCGGCTCTAGCGGAGGAAGTTCGGGGAGTTCGATGGCAGAAATCGGTACTGG
CTTTCCATTCGACCCCCATTATGTGGAAGTCCTGGGCGAGCGCATGCACTACGTCGATGTTGGTCCGCGC
GATGGCACCCCTGTGCTGTTCCTGCACGGTAACCCGACCTCCTCCTACGTGTGGCGCAACATCATCCCGC
ATGTTGCACCGACCCATCGCTGCATTGCTCCAGACCTGATCGGTATGGGCAAATCCGACAAACCAGACCT
GGGTTATTTCTTCGACGACCACGTCCGCTTCATGGATGCCTTCATCGAAGCCCTGGGTCTGGAAGAGGTC
GTCCTGGTCATTCACGACTGGGGCTCCGCTCTGGGTTTCCACTGGGCCAAGCGCAATCCAGAGCGCGTCA
AAGGTATTGCATTTATGGAGTTCATCCGCCCTATCCCGACCTGGGACGAATGGCCAGAATTTGCCCGCGA
GACCTTCCAGGCCTTCCGCACCACCGACGTCGGCCGCAAGCTGATCATCGATCAGAACGTTTTTATCGAG
GGTACGCTGCCGATGGGTGTCGTCCGCCCGCTGACTGAAGTCGAGATGGACCATTACCGCGAGCCGTTCC
TGAATCCTGTTGACCGCGAGCCACTGTGGCGCTTCCCAAACGAGCTGCCAATCGCCGGTGAGCCAGCGAA
CATCGTCGCGCTGGTCGAAGAATACATGGACTGGCTGCACCAGTCCCCTGTCCCGAAGCTGCTGTTCTGG
GGCACCCCAGGCGTTCTGATCCCACCGGCCGAAGCCGCTCGCCTGGCCAAAAGCCTGCCTAACTGCAAGG
CTGTGGACATCGGCCCGGGTCTGAATCTGCTGCAAGAAGACAACCCGGACCTGATCGGCAGCGAGATCGC
GCGCTGGCTGTCGACGCTCGAGATTTCCGGCTCTAGATAAGCGGCCGGGCTTTGTTGAATGGTCCAGCAG
ATTAAAATATGCTTAGTTGTAGAACACAGAAAAAATGAGAAGGTTGATATACTTTTACTCATATTTACCC
TGATTTAATGGCGGTGATCCTTTTTAGATTCGTTTAATTCATAAACAAGGTACATCATATAGCAATAACA
AATATGTAAACTATGTAGAAAGACTTATCAAGTTTAGCCATCTTGGTCCTCATTCATGGGCATTTTATAC
TAACTTCATTTTTGCCGAAATAAGAAAGGATGTAATCTTAACCTAAAATATGTAAGCAATTAAGGGTGCA
CGTAGTTACTTGCGAACAAATAGGAAAAGAAAGAAACAAGCACGGATACTGAATGACTGAGTGTATTACT
ACACGATTTATCTCAACGAATTTAAGTGTGGAGGACGATCGGCTGCACGTAGGAGTCAACGTTTTTTTAC
TGTGTTCATCACAAAACCATTAAGCTGAGTCATCCATATTGCAAACAATAAGGTAGCACCGCTTCCATCA
AAACACTAGAACATACCGATGTTTTCACGGATTTATTGGAAACAAATAGCAGATGAGGGCGTTTTTACTT
GTAATGAAGGCGAATGAGAAGGCAAGGCTTACAGGCTTGTTGTTTATGCCAAGCATCAATACTCGCTATG
GACGAGCGCCATCAGCGATAACAACAAAGTTTGCAAGTGCTTGCTTGGATATAAAAGGCTTGACGCTTAA
GATAAATAGGGCCATACTTGCTTGCTTTTACTATTTTTGTTCCTCATAAGCCTGATTGACTACGCTATTA
TAAACCCCTACATTATCCTATAATCAACTTCACTTGTGTAACGTTGAATGAGTTCAACTGAGTAATACTC
GGTCGGAAATATACGCTCCATCTGGCAGGAAACATAGGCTGCATTTATATCTTGCACAATTATGCCCTTC
GTAGGTGTATGTTTTCATGTTTTCCATTATGTCAATGTAGATGTATCTTTGGACAGGCAACTTTTGGATC
AATAAAGCACAATTTTTGAGCAATTTGAGATATCCAGTATTTGTACGGGAGTCCCAAGATTGTTTAGCCT
AAAAGGTTGAGGACTTGGATTATTCTTCCATCAAGCGCCTCCACCCCTCGCATCCTATTTCTTTTGAAGC
ATAGGGGACGAGACTGTCTGTAATTTATGGCGAAGTATGACAAGAAAGATTCAAACTTTGTTTTACGTAT
GCCCCAATAAATTCTATGGTAGCACTACTAGAGACGTATTTTGGTTTTGTAATAATTTTCAAACTGCTCG
CTATGATTTGTTACAAGAAACAAACAAAAGACACGACCATAGGGTTCATGTTGGTGGTTGCGAAGCCACA
TCTTTAAAACATTACTGCAAATTCAGCAGGAGTGAGTAGCAAAATCGACAAAAACTAGAGTACGCAACAT
TCCCGGTCGTAAATTTCTTATCGTGGCGCCAGAACATTCCCGTCCAATGATGAGAATGTCTCTAAAACAA
ATGCAGTCACAGAGATTTTCTGCGACTTCTCGAGTGAGAATGTTGCTTATTGGTGCTAGTGGCTTGAGAT
CTTCGTCAAGCAAATTGGAATGCCCCCAGATTCTCAAACAAGCACGGCAGAAACTGAAATACGGCCAAAA
TTATGAACCCTTTTGTGGGATCTTTGTAGAAATAGGACCTCAGGATAGTATGATGAAGAATGTTGGCATG
CAAGCTTGGCGTAATCATGGTCATAGCTGTTTCCTGTGTGAAATTGTTATCCGCTCACAATTCCACACAA
CATACGAGCCGGAAGCATAAAGTGTAAAGCCTGGGGTGCCTAATGAGTGAGCTAACTCACATTAATTGCG
TTGCGCTCACTGCCCGCTTTCCAGTCGGGAAACCTGTCGTGCCAGCTGCATTAATGAATCGGCCAACGCG
CGGGGAGAGGCGGTTTGCGTATTGGGCGCTCTTCCGCTTCCTCGCTCACTGACTCGCTGCGCTCGGTCGT
TCGGCTGCGGCGAGCGGTATCAGCTCACTCAAAGGCGGTAATACGGTTATCCACAGAATCAGGGGATAAC
GCAGGAAAGAACATGTGAGCAAAAGGCCAGCAAAAGGCCAGGAACCGTAAAAAGGCCGCGTTGCTGGCGT
TTTTCCATAGGCTCCGCCCCCCTGACGAGCATCACAAAAATCGACGCTCAAGTCAGAGGTGGCGAAACCC
GACAGGACTATAAAGATACCAGGCGTTTCCCCCTGGAAGCTCCCTCGTGCGCTCTCCTGTTCCGACCCTG
CCGCTTACCGGATACCTGTCCGCCTTTCTCCCTTCGGGAAGCGTGGCGCTTTCTCATAGCTCACGCTGTA
GGTATCTCAGTTCGGTGTAGGTCGTTCGCTCCAAGCTGGGCTGTGTGCACGAACCCCCCGTTCAGCCCGA
CCGCTGCGCCTTATCCGGTAACTATCGTCTTGAGTCCAACCCGGTAAGACACGACTTATCGCCACTGGCA
GCAGCCACTGGTAACAGGATTAGCAGAGCGAGGTATGTAGGCGGTGCTACAGAGTTCTTGAAGTGGTGGC
CTAACTACGGCTACACTAGAAGAACAGTATTTGGTATCTGCGCTCTGCTGAAGCCAGTTACCTTCGGAAA
AAGAGTTGGTAGCTCTTGATCCGGCAAACAAACCACCGCTGGTAGCGGTGGTTTTTTTGTTTGCAAGCAG
CAGATTACGCGCAGAAAAAAAGGATCTCAAGAAGATCCTTTGATCTTTTCTACGGGGTCTGACGCTCAGT
GGAACGAAAACTCACGTTAAGGGATTTTGGTCATGAGATTATCAAAAAGGATCTTCACCTAGATCCTTTT
AAATTAAAAATGAAGTTTTAAATCAATCTAAAGTATATATGAGTAAACTTGGTCTGACAGTTACCAATGC
TTAATCAGTGAGGCACCTATCTCAGCGATCTGTCTATTTCGTTCATCCATAGTTGCCTGACTCCCCGTCG
TGTAGATAACTACGATACGGGAGGGCTTACCATCTGGCCCCAGTGCTGCAATGATACCGCGAGACCCACG
CTCACCGGCTCCAGATTTATCAGCAATAAACCAGCCAGCCGGAAGGGCCGAGCGCAGAAGTGGTCCTGCA
ACTTTATCCGCCTCCATCCAGTCTATTAATTGTTGCCGGGAAGCTAGAGTAAGTAGTTCGCCAGTTAATA
GTTTGCGCAACGTTGTTGCCATTGCTACAGGCATCGTGGTGTCACGCTCGTCGTTTGGTATGGCTTCATT
CAGCTCCGGTTCCCAACGATCAAGGCGAGTTACATGATCCCCCATGTTGTGCAAAAAAGCGGTTAGCTCC
TTCGGTCCTCCGATCGTTGTCAGAAGTAAGTTGGCCGCAGTGTTATCACTCATGGTTATGGCAGCACTGC
ATAATTCTCTTACTGTCATGCCATCCGTAAGATGCTTTTCTGTGACTGGTGAGTACTCAACCAAGTCATT
CTGAGAATAGTGTATGCGGCGACCGAGTTGCTCTTGCCCGGCGTCAATACGGGATAATACCGCGCCACAT
AGCAGAACTTTAAAAGTGCTCATCATTGGAAAACGTTCTTCGGGGCGAAAACTCTCAAGGATCTTACCGC
TGTTGAGATCCAGTTCGATGTAACCCACTCGTGCACCCAACTGATCTTCAGCATCTTTTACTTTCACCAG
CGTTTCTGGGTGAGCAAAAACAGGAAGGCAAAATGCCGCAAAAAAGGGAATAAGGGCGACACGGAAATGT
TGAATACTCATACTCTTCCTTTTTCAATATTATTGAAGCATTTATCAGGGTTATTGTCTCATGAGCGGAT
ACATATTTGAATGTATTTAGAAAAATAAACAAATAGGGGTTCCGCGCACATTTCCCCGAAAAGTGCCACC
TAGCTTTTTCTTTCCAATTTTTTTTTTTTCGTCATTATAAAAATCATTACGACCGAGATTCCCGGGTAAT
AACTGATATAATTAAATTGAAGCTCTAATTTGTGAGTTTAGCTGGCCGCATCTTCTCAAATATGCTTCCC
AGCCTGCTTTTCTGTAACGTTCACCCTCTACCTTAGCATCCCTTCCCTTTGCAAATAGTCCTCTTCCAAC
AATAATAATGTCAGATCCTGTAGAGACCACATCATCCACGGTTCTATACTGTTGACCCAATGCGTCTCCC
TTGTCATCTAAACCCACACCGGGTGTCATAATCAACCAATCGTAACCTTCATCTCTTCCACCCATGTCTC
TTTGAGCAATAAAGCCGATAACAAAATCTTTGTCGCTCTTCGCAATGTCAACAGTACCCTTAGTATATTC
TCCAGTAGATAGGGAGCCCTTGCATGACAATTCTGCTAACATCAAAAGGCCTCTAGGTTCCTTTGTTACT
TCTTCTGCCGCCTGCTTCAAACCGCTAACAATACCTGGGCCCACCACACCGTGTGCATTCGTAATGTCTG
CCCATTCTGCTATTCTGTATACACCCGCAGAGTACTGCAATTTGACTGTATTACCAATGTCAGCAAATTT
TCTGTCTTCGAAGAGTAAAAAATTGTACTTGGCGGATAATGCCTTTAGCGGCTTAACTGTGCCCTCCATG
GAAAAATCAGTCAAGATATCCACATGTGTTTTTAGTAAACAAATTTTGGGACCTAATGCTTCAACTAACT
CCAGTAATTCCTTGGTGGTACGAACATCCAATGAAGCACACAAGTTTGTTTGCTTTTCGTGCATGATATT
AAATAGCTTGGCAGCAACAGGACTAGGATGAGTAGCAGCACGTTCCTTATATGTAGCTTTCGACATGATT
TATCTTCGTTTCCTGCAGGTTTTTGTTCTGTGCAGTTGGGTTAAGAATACTGGGCAATTTCATGTTTCTT
CAACACTACATATGCGTATATATACCAATCTAAGTCTGTGCTCCTTCCTTCGTTCTTCCTTCTGTTCGGA
GATTACCGAATCAAAAAAATTTCAAGGAAACCGAAATCAAAAAAAAGAATAAAAAAAAAATGATGAATTG
AAAAGCTCTAAGAAACCATTATTATCATGACATTAACCTATAAAAATAGGCGTATCACGAGGCCCTTTCG
TCTCGCGCGTTTCGGTGATGACGGTGAAAACCTCTGACACATGCAGCTCCCGGAGACGGTCACAGCTTGT
CTGTAAGCGGATGCCGGGAGCAGACAAGCCCGTCAGGGCGCGTCAGCGGGTGTTGGCGGGTGTCGGGGCT
GGCTTAACTATGCGGCATCAGAGCAGATTGTACTGAGAGTGCACCATATGCGGTGTGA
